>Addgene plasmid #126212 | MSCV-Syn-PSD95.FingR-eGFP | addgene full sequence | sequence record 401656 | Addgene NGS Result
TGGAGGTTCCACCGAGATTTGGAGACCCCTGCCCAGGGACCACCGACCCCCCCGCCGGGAGGTAAGCTGG
CCAGCGGTCGTTTCGTGTCTGTCTCTGTCTTTGTGCGTGTTTGTGCCGGCATCTAATGTTTGCGCCTGCG
TCTGTACTAGTTAGCTAACTAGCTCTGTATCTGGCGGACCCGTGGTGGAACTGACGAGTTCTGAACACCC
GGCCGCAACCCTGGGAGACGTCCCAGGGACTTTGGGGGCCGTTTTTGTGGCCCGACCTGAGGAAGGGAGT
CGATGTGGAATCCGACCCCGTCAGGATATGTGGTTCTGGTAGGAGACGAGAACCTAAAACAGTTCCCGCC
TCCGTCTGAATTTTTGCTTTCGGTTTGGAACCGAAGCCGCGCGTCTTGTCTGCTGCAGCGCTGCAGCATC
GTTCTGTGTTGTCTCTGTCTGACTGTGTTTCTGTATTTGTCTGAAAATTAGGGCCAGACTGTTACCACTC
CCTTAAGTTTGACCTTAGGTCACTGGAAAGATGTCGAGCGGATCGCTCACAACCAGTCGGTAGATGTCAA
GAAGAGACGTTGGGTTACCTTCTGCTCTGCAGAATGGCCAACCTTTAACGTCGGATGGCCGCGAGACGGC
ACCTTTAACCGAGACCTCATCACCCAGGTTAAGATCAAGGTCTTTTCACCTGGCCCGCATGGACACCCAG
ACCAGGTCCCCTACATCGTGACCTGGGAAGCCTTGGCTTTTGACCCCCCTCCCTGGGTCAAGCCCTTTGT
ACACCCTAAGCCTCCGCCTCCTCTTCCTCCATCCGCCCCGTCTCTCCCCCTTGAACCTCCTCGTTCGACC
CCGCCTCGATCCTCCCTTTATCCAGCCCTCACTCCTTCTCTAGGCGCCGGAATTAGATCTTCTAGACTGC
AGAGGGCCCTGCGTATGAGTGCAAGTGGGTTTTAGGACCAGGATGAGGCGGGGTGGGGGTGCCTACCTGA
CGACCGACCCCGACCCACTGGACAAGCACCCAACCCCCATTCCCCAAATTGCGCATCCCCTATCAGAGAG
GGGGAGGGGAAACAGGATGCGGCGAGGCGCGTGCGCACTGCCAGCTTCAGCACCGCGGACAGTGCCTTCG
CCCCCGCCTGGCGGCGCGCGCCACCGCCGCCTCAGCACTGAAGGCGCGCTGACGTCACTCGCCGGTCCCC
CGCAAACTCCCCTTCCCGGCCACCTTGGTCGCGTCCGCGCCGCCGCCGGCCCAGCCGGACCGCACCACGC
GAGGCGCGAGATAGGGGGGCACGGGCGCGACCATCTGCGCTGCGGCGCCGGCGACTCAGCGCTGCCTCAG
TCTGCGGTGGGCAGCGGAGGAGTCGTGTCGTGCCTGAGAGCGCAGTCGAGAACGCGTGGTACCGAGCTCG
GATCCGCCGCCACCATGCTCGAAGTCAAGGAAGCATCACCAACCAGCATCCAGATCAGCTGGGTGCTCCA
CTTGCGCCACGTTCGCTACTACCGCATCACCTACGGTGAAACTGGTGGCAATAGCCCTGTCCAGGAATTC
ACCGTGCCTGGCAGCAAGTCCACTGCTACCATCAGCGGCCTGAAACCTGGTGTCGACTATACCATCACGG
TGTACGCCGTCACGATCTTCAGCGCCTACCGCTCCGCCTGGCCGCCGATCTCCATCAACTACCGCACCGG
AACCGATTACAAGGATGACGACGATAAGGGTAGCGGCTCCAGTAGATCTGGGGTGAGCAAGGGCGAGGAG
CTGTTCACCGGGGTGGTGCCCATCCTGGTCGAGCTGGACGGCGACGTAAACGGCCACAAGTTCAGCGTGT
CCGGCGAGGGCGAGGGCGATGCCACCTACGGCAAGCTGACCCTGAAGTTCATCTGCACCACCGGCAAGCT
GCCCGTGCCCTGGCCCACCCTCGTGACCACCCTGACCTACGGCGTGCAGTGCTTCAGCCGCTACCCCGAC
CACATGAAGCAGCACGACTTCTTCAAGTCCGCCATGCCCGAAGGCTACGTCCAGGAGCGCACCATCTTCT
TCAAGGACGACGGCAACTACAAGACCCGCGCCGAGGTGAAGTTCGAGGGCGACACCCTGGTGAACCGCAT
CGAGCTGAAGGGCATCGACTTCAAGGAGGACGGCAACATCCTGGGGCACAAGCTGGAGTACAACTACAAC
AGCCACAACGTCTATATCATGGCCGACAAGCAGAAGAACGGCATCAAGGTGAACTTCAAGATCCGCCACA
ACATCGAGGACGGCAGCGTGCAGCTCGCCGACCACTACCAGCAGAACACCCCCATCGGCGACGGCCCCGT
GCTGCTGCCCGACAACCACTACCTGAGCACCCAGTCCGCCCTGAGCAAAGACCCCAACGAGAAGCGCGAT
CACATGGTCCTGCTGGAGTTCGTGACCGCCGCCACCATGCTCGAAGTCAAGGAAGCATCACCAACCAGCA
TCCAGATCAGCTGGGTGCTCCACTTGCGCCACGTTCGCTACTACCGCATCACCTACGGTGAAACTGGTGG
CAATAGCCCTGTCCAGGAATTCACCGTGCCTGGCAGCAAGTCCACTGCTACCATCAGCGGCCTGAAACCT
GGTGTCGACTATACCATCACGGTGTACGCCGTCACGATCTTCAGCGCCTACCGCTCCGCCTGGCCGCCGA
TCTCCATCAACTACCGCACCGGAACCGATTACAAGGATGACGACGATAAGGGTAGCGGCTCCAGTAGATC
TGGGGTGAGCAAGGGCGAGGAGCTGTTCACCGGGGTGGTGCCCATCCTGGTCGAGCTGGACGGCGACGTA
AACGGCCACAAGTTCAGCGTGTCCGGCGAGGGCGAGGGCGATGCCACCTACGGCAAGCTGACCCTGAAGT
TCATCTGCACCACCGGCAAGCTGCCCGTGCCCTGGCCCACCCTCGTGACCACCCTGACCTACGGCGTGCA
GTGCTTCAGCCGCTACCCCGACCACATGAAGCAGCACGACTTCTTCAAGTCCGCCATGCCCGAAGGCTAC
GTCCAGGAGCGCACCATCTTCTTCAAGGACGACGGCAACTACAAGACCCGCGCCGAGGTGAAGTTCGAGG
GCGACACCCTGGTGAACCGCATCGAGCTGAAGGGCATCGACTTCAAGGAGGACGGCAACATCCTGGGGCA
CAAGCTGGAGTACAACTACAACAGCCACAACGTCTATATCATGGCCGACAAGCAGAAGAACGGCATCAAG
GTGAACTTCAAGATCCGCCACAACATCGAGGACGGCAGCGTGCAGCTCGCCGACCACTACCAGCAGAACA
CCCCCATCGGCGACGGCCCCGTGCTGCTGCCCGACAACCACTACCTGAGCACCCAGTCCGCCCTGAGCAA
AGACCCCAACGAGAAGCGCGATCACATGGTCCTGCTGGAGTTCGTGACCGCCGCCGGGATCACTCTCGGC
ATGGACGAGCTGTACTAAAAGCTTATCGATAATCAACCTCTGGATTACAAAATTTGTGAAAGATTGACTG
GTATTCTTAACTATGTTGCTCCTTTTACGCTATGTGGATACGCTGCTTTAATGCCTTTGTATCATGCTAT
TGCTTCCCGTATGGCTTTCATTTTCTCCTCCTTGTATAAATCCTGGTTGCTGTCTCTTTATGAGGAGTTG
TGGCCCGTTGTCAGGCAACGTGGCGTGGTGTGCACTGTGTTTGCTGACGCAACCCCCACTGGTTGGGGCA
TTGCCACCACCTGTCAGCTCCTTTCCGGGACTTTCGCTTTCCCCCTCCCTATTGCCACGGCGGAACTCAT
CGCCGCCTGCCTTGCCCGCTGCTGGACAGGGGCTCGGCTGTTGGGCACTGACAATTCCGTGGTGTTGTCG
GGGAAATCATCGTCCTTTCCTTGGCTGCTCGCCTGTGTTGCCACCTGGATTCTGCGCGGGACGTCCTTCT
GCTACGTCCCTTCGGCCCTCAATCCAGCGGACCTTCCTTCCCGCGGCCTGCTGCCGGCTCTGCGGCCTCT
TCCGCGTCTTCGCCTTCGCCCTCAGACGAGTCGGATCTCCCTTTGGGCCGCCTCCCCGCATCGATAAAAT
AAAAGATTTTATTTAGTCTCCAGAAAAAGGGGGGAATGAAAGACCCCACCTGTAGGTTTGGCAAGCTAGC
TTAAGTAACGCCATTTTGCAAGGCATGGAAAATACATAACTGAGAATAGAGAAGTTCAGATCAAGGTTAG
GAACAGAGAGACAGCAGAATATGGGCCAAACAGGATATCTGTGGTAAGCAGTTCCTGCCCCGGCTCAGGG
CCAAGAACAGATGGTCCCCAGATGCGGTCCCGCCCTCAGCAGTTTCTAGAGAACCATCAGATGTTTCCAG
GGTGCCCCAAGGACCTGAAATGACCCTGTGCCTTATTTGAACTAACCAATCAGTTCGCTTCTCGCTTCTG
TTCGCGCGCTTCTGCTCCCCGAGCTCAATAAAAGAGCCCACAACCCCTCACTCGGCGCGCCAGTCCTCCG
ATAGACTGCGTCGCCCGGGTACCCGTGTATCCAATAAACCCTCTTGCAGTTGCATCCGACTTGTGGTCTC
GCTGTTCCTTGGGAGGGTCTCCTCTGAGTGATTGACTACCCGTCAGCGGGGGTCTTTCATGGGTAACAGT
TTCTTGAAGTTGGAGAACAACATTCTGAGGGTAGGAGTCGAATATTAAGTAATCCTGACTCAATTAGCCA
CTGTTTTGAATCCACATACTCCAATACTCCTGAAATAGTTCATTATGGACAGCGCAGAAAGAGCTGGGGA
GAATTGTGAAATTGTTATCCGCTCACAATTCCACACAACATACGAGCCGGAAGCATAAAGTGTAAAGCCT
GGGGTGCCTAATGAGTGAGCTAACTCACATTAATTGCGTTGCGCTCACTGCCCGCTTTCCAGTCGGGAAA
CCTGTCGTGCCAGCTGCATTAATGAATCGGCCAACGCGCGGGGAGAGGCGGTTTGCGTATTGGGCGCTCT
TCCGCTTCCTCGCTCACTGACTCGCTGCGCTCGGTCGTTCGGCTGCGGCGAGCGGTATCAGCTCACTCAA
AGGCGGTAATACGGTTATCCACAGAATCAGGGGATAACGCAGGAAAGAACATGTGAGCAAAAGGCCAGCA
AAAGGCCAGGAACCGTAAAAAGGCCGCGTTGCTGGCGTTTTTCCATAGGCTCCGCCCCCCTGACGAGCAT
CACAAAAATCGACGCTCAAGTCAGAGGTGGCGAAACCCGACAGGACTATAAAGATACCAGGCGTTTCCCC
CTGGAAGCTCCCTCGTGCGCTCTCCTGTTCCGACCCTGCCGCTTACCGGATACCTGTCCGCCTTTCTCCC
TTCGGGAAGCGTGGCGCTTTCTCATAGCTCACGCTGTAGGTATCTCAGTTCGGTGTAGGTCGTTCGCTCC
AAGCTGGGCTGTGTGCACGAACCCCCCGTTCAGCCCGACCGCTGCGCCTTATCCGGTAACTATCGTCTTG
AGTCCAACCCGGTAAGACACGACTTATCGCCACTGGCAGCAGCCACTGGTAACAGGATTAGCAGAGCGAG
GTATGTAGGCGGTGCTACAGAGTTCTTGAAGTGGTGGCCTAACTACGGCTACACTAGAAGAACAGTATTT
GGTATCTGCGCTCTGCTGAAGCCAGTTACCTTCGGAAAAAGAGTTGGTAGCTCTTGATCCGGCAAACAAA
CCACCGCTGGTAGCGGTGGTTTTTTTGTTTGCAAGCAGCAGATTACGCGCAGAAAAAAAGGATCTCAAGA
AGATCCTTTGATCTTTTCTACGGGGTCTGACGCTCAGTGGAACGAAAACTCACGTTAAGGGATTTTGGTC
ATGAGATTATCAAAAAGGATCTTCACCTAGATCCTTTTAAATTAAAAATGAAGTTTTAAATCAATCTAAA
GTATATATGAGTAAACTTGGTCTGACAGTTACCAATGCTTAATCAGTGAGGCACCTATCTCAGCGATCTG
TCTATTTCGTTCATCCATAGTTGCCTGACTCCCCGTCGTGTAGATAACTACGATACGGGAGGGCTTACCA
TCTGGCCCCAGTGCTGCAATGATACCGCGAGACCCACGCTCACCGGCTCCAGATTTATCAGCAATAAACC
AGCCAGCCGGAAGGGCCGAGCGCAGAAGTGGTCCTGCAACTTTATCCGCCTCCATCCAGTCTATTAATTG
TTGCCGGGAAGCTAGAGTAAGTAGTTCGCCAGTTAATAGTTTGCGCAACGTTGTTGCCATTGCTACAGGC
ATCGTGGTGTCACGCTCGTCGTTTGGTATGGCTTCATTCAGCTCCGGTTCCCAACGATCAAGGCGAGTTA
CATGATCCCCCATGTTGTGCAAAAAAGCGGTTAGCTCCTTCGGTCCTCCGATCGTTGTCAGAAGTAAGTT
GGCCGCAGTGTTATCACTCATGGTTATGGCAGCACTGCATAATTCTCTTACTGTCATGCCATCCGTAAGA
TGCTTTTCTGTGACTGGTGAGTACTCAACCAAGTCATTCTGAGAATAGTGTATGCGGCGACCGAGTTGCT
CTTGCCCGGCGTCAATACGGGATAATACCGCGCCACATAGCAGAACTTTAAAAGTGCTCATCATTGGAAA
ACGTTCTTCGGGGCGAAAACTCTCAAGGATCTTACCGCTGTTGAGATCCAGTTCGATGTAACCCACTCGT
GCACCCAACTGATCTTCAGCATCTTTTACTTTCACCAGCGTTTCTGGGTGAGCAAAAACAGGAAGGCAAA
ATGCCGCAAAAAAGGGAATAAGGGCGACACGGAAATGTTGAATACTCATACTCTTCCTTTTTCAATATTA
TTGAAGCATTTATCAGGGTTATTGTCTCATGAGCGGATACATATTTGAATGTATTTAGAAAAATAAACAA
ATAGGGGTTCCGCGCACATTTCCCCGAAAAGTGCCACCTGACGTCTAAGAAACCATTATTATCATGACAT
TAACCTATAAAAATAGGCGTATCACGAGGCCCTTTCGTCTCGCGCGTTTCGGTGATGACGGTGAAAACCT
CTGACACATGCAGCTCCCGGAGACGGTCACAGCTTGTCTGTAAGCGGATGCCGGGAGCAGACAAGCCCGT
CAGGGCGCGTCAGCGGGTGTTGGCGGGTGTCGGGGCTGGCTTAACTATGCGGCATCAGAGCAGATTGTAC
TGAGAGTGCACCATATGCGGTGTGAAATACCGCACAGATGCGTAAGGAGAAAATACCGCATCAGGCGCCA
TTCGCCATTCAGGCTGCGCAACTGTTGGGAAGGGCGATCGGTGCGGGCCTCTTCGCTATTACGCCAGCTG
GCGAAAGGGGGATGTGCTGCAAGGCGATTAAGTTGGGTAACGCCAGGGTTTTCCCAGTCACGACGTTGTA
AAACGACGGCGCAAGGAATGGTGCATGCAAGGAGATGGCGCCCAACAGTCCCCCGGCCACGGGGCCTGCT
ACCATACCCACGCCGAAACAAGCGCTCATGAGCCCGAAGTGGCGAGCCCGATCTTCCCCATCGGTGATGT
CGGCGATATAGGCGCCAGCAACCGCACCTGTGGCGCCGGTGATGCCGGCCACGATGCGTCCGGCGTAGAG
GCGATTAGTCCAATTTGTTAAAGACAGGATATCAGTGGTCCAGGCTCTAGTTTTGACTCAACAATATCAC
CAGCTGAAGCCTATAGAGTACGAGCCATAGATAAAATAAAAGATTTTATTTAGTCTCCAGAAAAAGGGGG
GAATGAAAGACCCCACCTGTAGGTTTGGCAAGCTAGCTTAAGTAACGCCATTTTGCAAGGCATGGAAAAT
ACATAACTGAGAATAGAGAAGTTCAGATCAAGGTTAGGAACAGAGAGACAGCAGAATATGGGCCAAACAG
GATATCTGTGGTAAGCAGTTCCTGCCCCGGCTCAGGGCCAAGAACAGATGGTCCCCAGATGCGGTCCCGC
CCTCAGCAGTTTCTAGAGAACCATCAGATGTTTCCAGGGTGCCCCAAGGACCTGAAATGACCCTGTGCCT
TATTTGAACTAACCAATCAGTTCGCTTCTCGCTTCTGTTCGCGCGCTTCTGCTCCCCGAGCTCAATAAAA
GAGTCCACAACCCCTCACTCGGCGCGCCAGTCCTCCGATAGACTGCGTCGCCCGGGTACCCGTATTCCCA
ATAAAGCCTCTTGCTGTTTGCATCCGAATCGTGGACTCGCTGATCCTTGGGAGGGTCTCCTCAGATTGAT
TGACTGCCCACCTCGGGGGTCTTTCATT
Features (pLannotate 1.2.2; 23 found; start..end, strand, type, name):
     64..405     +  misc_feature   MESV Ψ: packaging signal of murine embryonic stem cell virus
    472..888     +  CDS            gag (truncated): truncated Moloney murine leukemia virus (MMLV) gag gene lacking the start codon
    928..1375    +  promoter       hSyn promoter: human synapsin I promoter; confers neuron-specific expression (Kügler et al., 2003)
   1685..1709    +  CDS            3xFLAG (fragment): three tandem FLAG® epitope tags
   1736..2413    +  CDS            (3-F)Tyr-EGFP: (3-F)Tyr-EGFP is a basic (constitutively fluorescent) green fluorescent protein published in 2004, derived from Aequorea victoria.
   2414..2689    +  CDS            FINC_PLEWA (fragment): Experimental evidence at transcript level: Swiss-Prot protein existence level 2. Fibronectins bind cell surfaces and various compounds including collagen, fibrin, heparin, DNA, and actin. Fibronectins are involved in cell adhesion, cell motility, opsonization, wound healing, and maintenance of cell shape. May be involved in osteoblast compaction (By similarity). From Pleurodeles waltl (Iberian ribbed newt).
   2687..2711    +  CDS            3xFLAG (fragment): three tandem FLAG® epitope tags
   2735..3445    +  CDS            EGFP: EGFP is a basic (constitutively fluorescent) green fluorescent protein published in 1996, derived from Aequorea victoria. It is reported to be a rapidly-maturing weak dimer with moderate acid sensitivity.
   3461..4049    +  misc_feature   WPRE: woodchuck hepatitis virus posttranscriptional regulatory element
   4096..4610    +  LTR            3' LTR: 3' long terminal repeat from murine embryonic stem cell virus
   4772..4788    -  protein_bind   lac operator: The lac repressor binds to the lac operator to inhibit transcription in E. coli. This inhibition can be relieved by adding lactose or isopropyl-β-D-thiogalactopyranoside (IPTG). lac repressor encoded by lacI
   4796..4826    -  promoter       lac promoter: promoter for the E. coli lac operon
   4841..4862    -  protein_bind   CAP binding site: CAP binding activates transcription in the presence of cAMP. E. coli catabolite activator protein
   4875..4967    -  CDS            lacI (fragment): lac repressor; lacI; The lac repressor binds to the lac operator to inhibit transcription in E. coli. This inhibition can be relieved by adding lactose or isopropyl-β-D-thiogalactopyranoside (IPTG).
   5150..5738    -  rep_origin     ori: high-copy-number ColE1/pMB1/pBR322/pUC origin of replication
   5909..6769    -  CDS            AmpR: β-lactamase; bla; confers resistance to ampicillin, carbenicillin, and related antibiotics
   6770..6874    -  promoter       AmpR promoter: bla
   6969..7004    +  CDS            rop (fragment): Rop protein, which maintains plasmids at low copy number; rop
   7106..7205    +  misc_feature   bom (fragment): basis of mobility region from pBR322
   7211..7360    -  CDS            lacZα (fragment): LacZα fragment of β-galactosidase; lacZ fragment
   7360..7561    -  CDS            TcR (fragment): tetracycline efflux protein; tet; confers resistance to tetracycline
   7562..7660    +  CDS            env (fragment): murine leukemia virus gPr80 envelope polyprotein precursor; env; proteolytically cleaved into gp70SU and p15TM subunits
   7702..8218    +  LTR            5' LTR: 5' long terminal repeat from murine embryonic stem cell virus
