[The description below was written by a language model from this plasmid's Addgene catalogue record and pLannotate feature annotations shown in this document.]
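Description:
MSCV-Syn-PSD95.FingR-eGFP is a gammaretroviral transfer plasmid built on a murine stem cell virus (MSCV-type) backbone for mammalian expression. The viral portion is framed by murine embryonic stem cell virus 5' and 3' LTRs and contains the MESV Ψ packaging signal plus a truncated, start-codon-less MMLV gag segment that improves encapsidation. When the packaging functions are supplied in trans, the intervening genome can therefore be packaged into particles. Because gammaretroviruses integrate only in cells undergoing division, the vector suits the stated aim of marking dividing cells. In bacteria it is maintained through a high-copy ColE1/pUC-type origin and selected with ampicillin (AmpR). The remaining lac, rop, bom, tetracycline-resistance and env annotations are only backbone fragments.

The payload is driven by an internal human synapsin I promoter, which restricts expression to neurons, and is followed by a WPRE to boost transcript stability and expression. It encodes PSD95.FingR, an intrabody based on a fibronectin-type scaffold (annotated here by its similarity to fibronectin) that binds endogenous PSD-95, fused to eGFP so that excitatory postsynaptic sites fluoresce green. Part of the insert was derived from an earlier FingR plasmid.

The sequenced record differs from the catalogue description. It is 8,218 nt rather than the listed 7,231 bp, and it shows two EGFP-type reading frames, each preceded by a short FLAG-like fragment, with only one fibronectin-like segment annotated between them. This fits the depositor's note that EGFP is duplicated in the sequence, and the depositor reports that the plasmid still performs as published.
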