Addgene plasmid #126212: MSCV-Syn-PSD95.FingR-eGFP
Purpose: Labeling of excitatory synapses (green fluorescence) in dividing cells
Depositing lab: Xue Han. Depositing organization: Boston University Main Campus. Publication: A Viral Toolbox of Genetically Encoded Fluorescent Synaptic Tags. Bensussen S, Shankar S, Ching KH, Zemel D, Ta TL, Mount RA, Shroff SN, Gritton HJ, Fabris P, Vanbenschoten H, Beck C, Man HY, Han X. iScience. 2020 Jun 30;23(7):101330. doi: 10.1016/j.isci.2020.101330. PubMed 32674057.
Backbone
  Vector backbone: pMCSV
  Backbone size w/o insert (bp): 6181
  Total vector size (bp): 7231
  Vector type: Mammalian Expression, Retroviral
Growth in bacteria
  Bacterial resistance: Ampicillin, 100 μg/mL
  Growth temperature: 37°C
  Growth strain: NEB Stable
  Copy number: Unknown
Gene/Insert
  Gene/Insert name: PSD95.FingR-eGFP
  Insert size (bp): 1032
  Promoter: Synapsin
  Cloning method: Gibson Cloning
  Sequencing primers: 5′ TGCGGTGGGCAGCGG; 3′ CCAGTCAATCTTTCACAAAT
Resource information
  A portion of this plasmid was derived from a plasmid made by: Part of this gene was derived from Addgene plasmid 46295 deposited by Don Arnold.
Terms and licenses: Academic/Nonprofit Terms; Industry Terms: Not Available to Industry
Depositor comments: A duplication of the EGFP is present in the sequence, but the plasmid functions as described in the publication.
How to cite: MSCV-Syn-PSD95.FingR-eGFP was a gift from Xue Han (Addgene plasmid # 126212 ; http://n2t.net/addgene:126212 ; RRID:Addgene_126212)
